>Addgene plasmid #128023 | pCDNA3- c-terminal 6xMyc | addgene full sequence | sequence record 254748 | Addgene NGS Result
GACGGATCGGGAGATCTCCCGATCCCCTATGGTGCACTCTCAGTACAATCTGCTCTGATGCCGCATAGTT
AAGCCAGTATCTGCTCCCTGCTTGTGTGTTGGAGGTCGCTGAGTAGTGCGCGAGCAAAATTTAAGCTACA
ACAAGGCAAGGCTTGACCGACAATTGCATGAAGAATCTGCTTAGGGTTAGGCGTTTTGCGCTGCTTCGCG
ATGTACGGGCCAGATATACGCGTTGACATTGATTATTGACTAGTTATTAATAGTAATCAATTACGGGGTC
ATTAGTTCATAGCCCATATATGGAGTTCCGCGTTACATAACTTACGGTAAATGGCCCGCCTGGCTGACCG
CCCAACGACCCCCGCCCATTGACGTCAATAATGACGTATGTTCCCATAGTAACGCCAATAGGGACTTTCC
ATTGACGTCAATGGGTGGAGTATTTACGGTAAACTGCCCACTTGGCAGTACATCAAGTGTATCATATGCC
AAGTACGCCCCCTATTGACGTCAATGACGGTAAATGGCCCGCCTGGCATTATGCCCAGTACATGACCTTA
TGGGACTTTCCTACTTGGCAGTACATCTACGTATTAGTCATCGCTATTACCATGGTGATGCGGTTTTGGC
AGTACATCAATGGGCGTGGATAGCGGTTTGACTCACGGGGATTTCCAAGTCTCCACCCCATTGACGTCAA
TGGGAGTTTGTTTTGGCACCAAAATCAACGGGACTTTCCAAAATGTCGTAACAACTCCGCCCCATTGACG
CAAATGGGCGGTAGGCGTGTACGGTGGGAGGTCTATATAAGCAGAGCTCTCTGGCTAACTAGAGAACCCA
CTGCTTACTGGCTTATCGAAATTAATACGACTCACTATAGGGAGACCCAAGCTTGGTACCGAGCTCGGAT
CCCATCGATTTAAAGCTATGGAGCAAAAGCTCATTTCTGAAGAGGACTTGAATGAAATGGAGCAAAAGCT
CATTTCTGAAGAGGACTTGAATGAAATGGAGCAAAAGCTCATTTCTGAAGAGGACTTGAATGAAATGGAG
CAAAAGCTCATTTCTGAAGAGGACTTGAATGAAATGGAGCAAAAGCTCATTTCTGAAGAGGACTTGAATG
AAATGGAGAGCTTGGGCGACCTCACCATGGAGCAAAAGCTCATTTCTGAAGAGGACTTGAATTCAAGGCC
TCTCGAGATCCACTAGTTCTAGAGGGCCCTATTCTATAGTGTCACCTAAATGCTAGAGCTCGCTGATCAG
CCTCGACTGTGCCTTCTAGTTGCCAGCCATCTGTTGTTTGCCCCTCCCCCGTGCCTTCCTTGACCCTGGA
AGGTGCCACTCCCACTGTCCTTTCCTAATAAAATGAGGAAATTGCATCGCATTGTCTGAGTAGGTGTCAT
TCTATTCTGGGGGGTGGGGTGGGGCAGGACAGCAAGGGGGAGGATTGGGAAGACAATAGCAGGCATGCTG
GGGATGCGGTGGGCTCTATGGCTTCTGAGGCGGAAAGAACCAGCTGGGGCTCTAGGGGGTATCCCC
[124 nt withheld, positions 1537-1660]
C
[91 nt withheld, positions 1662-1752]
A
[49 nt withheld, positions 1754-1802]
CCTTTGACGTTGGAGTCCACGTTCTTT
[37 nt withheld, positions 1830-1866]
ACCCTATCTCGGTCTATTCTTTTGATTTATAAGGGATTTTGCCGATTTCGGCCTATTGGTTAAAAAATGA
GCTGATTTAACAAAAATTTAACGCGAATTAATTCTGTGGAATGTGTGTCAGTTAGGGTGTGGAAAGTCCC
CAGGCTCCCCAGCAGGCAGAAGTATGCAAAGCATGCATCTCAATTAGTCAGCAACCAGGTGTGGAAAGTC
CCCAGGCTCCCCAGCAGGCAGAAGTATGCAAAGCATGCATCTCAATTAGTCAGCAACCATAGTCCCGCCC
CTAACTCCGCCCATCCCGCCCCTAACTCCGCCCAGTTCCGCCCATTCTCCGCCCCATGGCTGACTAATTT
TTTTTATTTATGCAGAGGCCGAGGCCGCCTCTGCCTCTGAGCTATTCCAGAAGTAGTGAGGAGGCTTTTT
TGGAGGCCTAGGCTTTTGCAAAAAGCTCCCGGGAGCTTGTATATCCATTTTCGGATCTGATCAAGAGACA
GGATGAGGATCGTTTCGCATGATTGAACAAGATGGATTGCACGCAGGTTCTCCGGCCGCTTGGGTGGAGA
GGCTATTCGGCTATGACTGGGCACAACAGACAATCGGCTGCTCTGATGCCGCCGTGTTCCGGCTGTCAGC
GCAGGGGCGCCCGGTTCTTTTTGTCAAGACCGACCTGTCCGGTGCCCTGAATGAACTGCAGGACGAGGCA
GCGCGGCTATCGTGGCTGGCCACGACGGGCGTTCCTTGCGCAGCTGTGCTCGACGTTGTCACTGAAGCGG
GAAGGGACTGGCTGCTATTGGGCGAAGTGCCGGGGCAGGATCTCCTGTCATCTCACCTTGCTCCTGCCGA
GAAAGTATCCATCATGGCTGATGCAATGCGGCGGCTGCATACGCTTGATCCGGCTACCTGCCCATTCGAC
CACCAAGCGAAACATCGCATCGAGCGAGCACGTACTCGGATGGAAGCCGGTCTTGTCGATCAGGATGATC
TGGACGAAGAGCATCAGGGGCTCGCGCCAGCCGAACTGTTCGCCAGGCTCAAGGCGCGCATGCCCGACGG
CGAGGATCTCGTCGTGACCCATGGCGATGCCTGCTTGCCGAATATCATGGTGGAAAATGGCCGCTTTTCT
GGATTCATCGACTGTGGCCGGCTGGGTGTGGCGGACCGCTATCAGGACATAGCGTTGGCTACCCGTGATA
TTGCTGAAGAGCTTGGCGGCGAATGGGCTGACCGCTTCCTCGTGCTTTACGGTATCGCCGCTCCCGATTC
GCAGCGCATCGCCTTCTATCGCCTTCTTGACGAGTTCTTCTGAGCGGGACTCTGGGGTTCGAAATGACCG
ACCAAGCGACGCCCAACCTGCCATCACGAGATTTCGATTCCACCGCCGCCTTCTATGAAAGGTTGGGCTT
CGGAATCGTTTTCCGGGACGCCGGCTGGATGATCCTCCAGCGCGGGGATCTCATGCTGGAGTTCTTCGCC
CACCCCAACTTGTTTATTGCAGCTTATAATGGTTACAAATAAAGCAATAGCATCACAAATTTCACAAATA
AAGCATTTTTTTCACTGCATTCTAGTTGTGGTTTGTCCAAACTCATCAATGTATCTTATCATGTCTGTAT
ACCGTCGACCTCTAGCTAGAGCTTGGCGTAATCATGGTCATAGCTGTTTCCTGTGTGAAATTGTTATCCG
CTCACAATTCCACACAACATACGAGCCGGAAGCATAAAGTGTAAAGCCTGGGGTGCCTAATGAGTGAGCT
AACTCACATTAATTGCGTTGCGCTCACTGCCCGCTTTCCAGTCGGGAAACCTGTCGTGCCAGCTGCATTA
ATGAATCGGCCAACGCGCGGGGAGAGGCGGTTTGCGTATTGGGCGCTCTTCCGCTTCCTCGCTCACTGAC
TCGCTGCGCTCGGTCGTTCGGCTGCGGCGAGCGGTATCAGCTCACTCAAAGGCGGTAATACGGTTATCCA
CAGAATCAGGGGATAACGCAGGAAAGAACATGTGAGCAAAAGGCCAGCAAAAGGCCAGGAACCGTAAAAA
GGCCGCGTTGCTGGCGTTTTTCCATAGGCTCCGCCCCCCTGACGAGCATCACAAAAATCGACGCTCAAGT
CAGAGGTGGCGAAACCCGACAGGACTATAAAGATACCAGGCGTTTCCCCCTGGAAGCTCCCTCGTGCGCT
CTCCTGTTCCGACCCTGCCGCTTACCGGATACCTGTCCGCCTTTCTCCCTTCGGGAAGCGTGGCGCTTTC
TCATAGCTCACGCTGTAGGTATCTCAGTTCGGTGTAGGTCGTTCGCTCCAAGCTGGGCTGTGTGCACGAA
CCCCCCGTTCAGCCCGACCGCTGCGCCTTATCCGGTAACTATCGTCTTGAGTCCAACCCGGTAAGACACG
ACTTATCGCCACTGGCAGCAGCCACTGGTAACAGGATTAGCAGAGCGAGGTATGTAGGCGGTGCTACAGA
GTTCTTGAAGTGGTGGCCTAACTACGGCTACACTAGAAGAACAGTATTTGGTATCTGCGCTCTGCTGAAG
CCAGTTACCTTCGGAAAAAGAGTTGGTAGCTCTTGATCCGGCAAACAAACCACCGCTGGTAGCGGTGGTT
TTTTTGTTTGCAAGCAGCAGATTACGCGCAGAAAAAAAGGATCTCAAGAAGATCCTTTGATCTTTTCTAC
GGGGTCTGACGCTCAGTGGAACGAAAACTCACGTTAAGGGATTTTGGTCATGAGATTATCAAAAAGGATC
TTCACCTAGATCCTTTTAAATTAAAAATGAAGTTTTAAATCAATCTAAAGTATATATGAGTAAACTTGGT
CTGACAGTTACCAATGCTTAATCAGTGAGGCACCTATCTCAGCGATCTGTCTATTTCGTTCATCCATAGT
TGCCTGACTCCCCGTCGTGTAGATAACTACGATACGGGAGGGCTTACCATCTGGCCCCAGTGCTGCAATG
ATACCGCGAGACCCACGCTCACCGGCTCCAGATTTATCAGCAATAAACCAGCCAGCCGGAAGGGCCGAGC
GCAGAAGTGGTCCTGCAACTTTATCCGCCTCCATCCAGTCTATTAATTGTTGCCGGGAAGCTAGAGTAAG
TAGTTCGCCAGTTAATAGTTTGCGCAACGTTGTTGCCATTGCTACAGGCATCGTGGTGTCACGCTCGTCG
TTTGGTATGGCTTCATTCAGCTCCGGTTCCCAACGATCAAGGCGAGTTACATGATCCCCCATGTTGTGCA
AAAAAGCGGTTAGCTCCTTCGGTCCTCCGATCGTTGTCAGAAGTAAGTTGGCCGCAGTGTTATCACTCAT
GGTTATGGCAGCACTGCATAATTCTCTTACTGTCATGCCATCCGTAAGATGCTTTTCTGTGACTGGTGAG
TACTCAACCAAGTCATTCTGAGAATAGTGTATGCGGCGACCGAGTTGCTCTTGCCCGGCGTCAATACGGG
ATAATACCGCGCCACATAGCAGAACTTTAAAAGTGCTCATCATTGGAAAACGTTCTTCGGGGCGAAAACT
CTCAAGGATCTTACCGCTGTTGAGATCCAGTTCGATGTAACCCACTCGTGCACCCAACTGATCTTCAGCA
TCTTTTACTTTCACCAGCGTTTCTGGGTGAGCAAAAACAGGAAGGCAAAATGCCGCAAAAAAGGGAATAA
GGGCGACACGGAAATGTTGAATACTCATACTCTTCCTTTTTCAATATTATTGAAGCATTTATCAGGGTTA
TTGTCTCATGAGCGGATACATATTTGAATGTATTTAGAAAAATAAACAAATAGGGGTTCCGCGCACATTT
CCCCGAAAAGTGCCACCTGACGTC
Features (pLannotate 1.2.2; 27 found; start..end, strand, type, name):
     28..80      -  misc_feature   bom (fragment): basis of mobility region from pBR322
    235..614     +  enhancer       CMV enhancer: human cytomegalovirus immediate early enhancer
    615..818     +  promoter       CMV promoter: human cytomegalovirus (CMV) immediate early promoter
    814..847     +  LTR            5' LTR (truncated) (fragment): truncated 5' long terminal repeat (LTR) from HIV-1
    863..881     +  promoter       T7 promoter: promoter for bacteriophage T7 RNA polymerase
    931..960     +  CDS            Myc: Myc (human c-Myc proto-oncogene) epitope tag
    970..999     +  CDS            Myc: Myc (human c-Myc proto-oncogene) epitope tag
   1009..1038    +  CDS            Myc: Myc (human c-Myc proto-oncogene) epitope tag
   1048..1077    +  CDS            Myc: Myc (human c-Myc proto-oncogene) epitope tag
   1087..1116    +  CDS            Myc: Myc (human c-Myc proto-oncogene) epitope tag
   1150..1179    +  CDS            Myc: Myc (human c-Myc proto-oncogene) epitope tag
   1197..1214    -  misc_feature   MCS (fragment): pBluescript multiple cloning site
   1223..1241    -  promoter       SP6 promoter: promoter for bacteriophage SP6 RNA polymerase
   1267..1491    +  polyA_signal   bGH poly(A) signal: bovine growth hormone polyadenylation signal
   1495..1516    +  promoter       SV40 promoter (fragment): SV40 enhancer and early promoter
   1537..1965    +  rep_origin     f1 ori (sequence partly withheld): f1 bacteriophage origin of replication; arrow indicates direction of (+) strand synthesis
   1979..2308    +  promoter       SV40 promoter: SV40 enhancer and early promoter
   2375..3166    +  CDS            neo: KKA2_KLEPN - Also known as kan, nptII. Experimental evidence at protein level: Swiss-Prot protein existence level 1. Resistance to kanamycin, neomycin, paromomycin, ribostamycin, butirosin and gentamicin B. From Klebsiella pneumoniae.
   3190..3348    +  CDS            ble (fragment): BLE_KLEPN - Experimental evidence at protein level: Swiss-Prot protein existence level 1. Binding protein with a strong affinity to the bleomycin family of antibiotics. Binds to CL990; an antimitotic-antibiotic compound. From Klebsiella pneumoniae.
   3343..3464    +  polyA_signal   SV40 poly(A) signal: SV40 polyadenylation signal
   3537..3553    -  protein_bind   lac operator: The lac repressor binds to the lac operator to inhibit transcription in E. coli. This inhibition can be relieved by adding lactose or isopropyl-β-D-thiogalactopyranoside (IPTG). lac repressor encoded by lacI
   3561..3591    -  promoter       lac promoter: promoter for the E. coli lac operon
   3606..3627    -  protein_bind   CAP binding site: CAP binding activates transcription in the presence of cAMP. E. coli catabolite activator protein
   3640..3732    -  CDS            lacI (fragment): lac repressor; lacI; The lac repressor binds to the lac operator to inhibit transcription in E. coli. This inhibition can be relieved by adding lactose or isopropyl-β-D-thiogalactopyranoside (IPTG).
   3915..4503    -  rep_origin     ori: high-copy-number ColE1/pMB1/pBR322/pUC origin of replication
   4674..5534    -  CDS            AmpR: β-lactamase; bla; confers resistance to ampicillin, carbenicillin, and related antibiotics
   5535..5639    -  promoter       AmpR promoter: bla
