[The description below was written by a language model from this plasmid's Addgene catalogue record and pLannotate feature annotations shown in this document.]
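Description:
pCDNA3- c-terminal 6xMyc is an empty mammalian expression backbone of about 5.7 kb, derived from pcDNA3 and designed so that a cloned open reading frame is expressed with six Myc epitope tags at its C-terminus. It carries no insert. In bacteria it is maintained as a high-copy plasmid through a ColE1/pUC-type origin and is selected with ampicillin via the β-lactamase gene and its native promoter. An f1 phage origin is also present, which in principle permits single-stranded DNA production.

The expression cassette consists of the human cytomegalovirus immediate early enhancer and promoter, followed by a T7 promoter, six tandem Myc epitope coding units and the bovine growth hormone polyadenylation signal. A coding sequence without its own stop codon would be placed in the short interval between the T7 promoter and the first Myc repeat, in frame with the tags, although the record does not list the cloning sites available there. A small polylinker fragment and an oppositely oriented SP6 promoter lie downstream of the tags; the T7 and SP6 promoters can serve for in vitro transcription or as sequencing primer sites. A second cassette, with the SV40 enhancer/early promoter driving the neomycin phosphotransferase gene and ending in an SV40 polyadenylation signal, allows G418 selection of stably transfected mammalian cells. Short annotated fragments such as the HIV-1 LTR, ble, lacI, lac promoter/operator and bom hits appear to be backbone remnants or annotation matches rather than functional elements. The multimerised Myc tag is typically used for sensitive detection or immunoprecipitation of the fusion protein with anti-Myc antibodies.
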