Addgene plasmid #128023: pCDNA3- c-terminal 6xMyc
Purpose: (Empty Backbone) Mammalian expression vector with C terminal 6xMyc tag
Depositing lab: Oskar Laur. Depositing organization: Emory University.
Backbone
  Vector backbone: pcdna3
  Vector type: Mammalian Expression
  Tag / fusion protein: 6xMyc tag (C terminal on backbone)
Growth in bacteria
  Bacterial resistance: Ampicillin, 100 μg/mL
  Growth temperature: 37°C
  Growth strain: DH5alpha
  Copy number: High Copy
Gene/Insert
  Gene/Insert name: None
  Tag / fusion protein: 6xMyc tag (C terminal on backbone)
Terms and licenses: Academic/Nonprofit Terms; Industry Terms: Not Available to Industry
How to cite: pCDNA3- c-terminal 6xMyc was a gift from Oskar Laur (Addgene plasmid # 128023 ; http://n2t.net/addgene:128023 ; RRID:Addgene_128023)
